>Addgene plasmid #27782 | pUT1400-HQ858732 | depositor full sequence | sequence record 13086 | Author sequence
CAAATAATGATTTTATTTTGACTGATAGTGACCTGTTCGTTGCAACAAATTGATGAGCAATGCTTTTTTA
TAATGCCAACTTTGTACAAAAAAGCAGGCTCCGCGGCCGCCTTGTTTAACTTTAAGAAGGAGCCCTTCAC
CATGGAGGCGGCAGTCGCGGAGACGCAGGGGATGTCGCCGTACGAGGCGGCGCGGGAGCGGAACCTGCAG
GAGAACAAGCGAAAGATGGAAGCCCTCAACCTGCGCCACCTCTCCGCCGTCATCAAGGAGGCCCCCAAGA
CCCCTTCCCCCATGAAACCGAAGAGGCGCAGGATCATCGAGGACGCGGTCGTGGTTCCCTCGCCTCCCAG
GAGGTCCCGCCGGCTTGCCAATGTCCCTGAGGTCAAGTACGCAGAGATAGCACCACACCGTGCAGATAGA
ATGACAAGGCCTCCTAGAAGACCAGCTGACCTCATCTACTTGGCAAGACGCGGATCAATTTCCATGAAAG
CTAGGCTGGAGGCAACAAGGAAGGCTGAGGAGCTAGAATCACAACTCGATCCTGAAATCCCATCCTTCGT
GAAGGCGATGTTGCATTCGCATGTGGTTCGAGGCTTTTGGCTGGGTCTCCCGAGCCATTTCTGTGACACT
TACATGCCGAAGCAAGACGCCACTATCACCTTGGTGGATGAGAAGGATGAAGAATTCGACACCAACTACC
TTGCCTACAAGAAGGGGCTAAGTGGCGGGTGGGCTGGTTTTGCGCTATACCATGCGATTCAGGATGGAGA
TTCAACTGTTTTTCAGTTGATTAAGCCCACGACCTTCAAGGTGCATATCGTCCGAGCAGCTACTGATGAT
AGCAGTGAAGTAGATGAGAAGGGTGGGCGCGCCGACCCAGCTTTCTTGTACAAAGTTGGCATTATAAGAA
AGCATTGCTTATCAATTTGTTGCAACGAACAGGTCACTATCAGTCAAAATAAAATCATTATTTGCCATCC
AGCTGATATCCCCTATAGTGAGTCGTATTACATGGTCATAGCTGTTTCCTGGCAGCTCTGGCCCGTGTCT
CAAAATCTCTGATGTTACATTGCACAAGATAAAAATATATCATCATGAACAATAAAACTGTCTGCTTACA
TAAACAGTAATACAAGGGGTGTTATGAGCCATATTCAACGGGAAACGTCGAGGCCGCGATTAAATTCCAA
CATGGATGCTGATTTATATGGGTATAAATGGGCTCGCGATAATGTCGGGCAATCAGGTGCGACAATCTAT
CGCTTGTATGGGAAGCCCGATGCGCCAGAGTTGTTTCTGAAACATGGCAAAGGTAGCGTTGCCAATGATG
TTACAGATGAGATGGTCAGACTAAACTGGCTGACGGAATTTATGCCTCTTCCGACCATCAAGCATTTTAT
CCGTACTCCTGATGATGCATGGTTACTCACCACTGCGATCCCCGGAAAAACAGCATTCCAGGTATTAGAA
GAATATCCTGATTCAGGTGAAAATATTGTTGATGCGCTGGCAGTGTTCCTGCGCCGGTTGCATTCGATTC
CTGTTTGTAATTGTCCTTTTAACAGCGATCGCGTATTTCGTCTCGCTCAGGCGCAATCACGAATGAATAA
CGGTTTGGTTGATGCGAGTGATTTTGATGACGAGCGTAATGGCTGGCCTGTTGAACAAGTCTGGAAAGAA
ATGCATAAACTTTTGCCATTCTCACCGGATTCAGTCGTCACTCATGGTGATTTCTCACTTGATAACCTTA
TTTTTGACGAGGGGAAATTAATAGGTTGTATTGATGTTGGACGAGTCGGAATCGCAGACCGATACCAGGA
TCTTGCCATCCTATGGAACTGCCTCGGTGAGTTTTCTCCTTCATTACAGAAACGGCTTTTTCAAAAATAT
GGTATTGATAATCCTGATATGAATAAATTGCAGTTTCATTTGATGCTCGATGAGTTTTTCTAATCAGAAT
TGGTTAATTGGTTGTAACACTGGCAGAGCATTACGCTGACTTGACGGGACGGCGCAAGCTCATGACCAAA
ATCCCTTAACGTGAGTTACGCGTCGTTCCACTGAGCGTCAGACCCCGTAGAAAAGATCAAAGGATCTTCT
TGAGATCCTTTTTTTCTGCGCGTAATCTGCTGCTTGCAAACAAAAAAACCACCGCTACCAGCGGTGGTTT
GTTTGCCGGATCAAGAGCTACCAACTCTTTTTCCGAAGGTAACTGGCTTCAGCAGAGCGCAGATACCAAA
TACTGTCCTTCTAGTGTAGCCGTAGTTAGGCCACCACTTCAAGAACTCTGTAGCACCGCCTACATACCTC
GCTCTGCTAATCCTGTTACCAGTGGCTGCTGCCAGTGGCGATAAGTCGTGTCTTACCGGGTTGGACTCAA
GACGATAGTTACCGGATAAGGCGCAGCGGTCGGGCTGAACGGGGGGTTCGTGCACACAGCCCAGCTTGGA
GCGAACGACCTACACCGAACTGAGATACCTACAGCGTGAGCATTGAGAAAGCGCCACGCTTCCCGAAGGG
AGAAAGGCGGACAGGTATCCGGTAAGCGGCAGGGTCGGAACAGGAGAGCGCACGAGGGAGCTTCCAGGGG
GAAACGCCTGGTATCTTTATAGTCCTGTCGGGTTTCGCCACCTCTGACTTGAGCGTCGATTTTTGTGATG
CTCGTCAGGGGGGCGGAGCCTATGGAAAAACGCCAGCAACGCGGCCTTTTTACGGTTCCTGGCCTTTTGC
TGGCCTTTTGCTCACATGTTCTTTCCTGCGTTATCCCCTGATTCTGTGGATAACCGTATTACCGCCTTTG
AGTGAGCTGATACCGCTCGCCGCAGCCGAACGACCGAGCGCAGCGAGTCAGTGAGCGAGGAAGCGGAAGA
GCGCCCAATACGCAAACCGCCTCTCCCCGCGCGTTGGCCGATTCATTAATGCAGCTGGCACGACAGGTTT
CCCGACTGGAAAGCGGGCAGTGAGCGCAACGCAATTAATACGCGTACCGCTAGCCAGGAAGAGTTTGTAG
AAACGCAAAAAGGCCATCCGTCAGGATGGCCTTCTGCTTAGTTTGATGCCTGGCAGTTTATGGCGGGCGT
CCTGCCCGCCACCCTCCGGGCCGTTGCTTCACAACGTTCAAATCCGCTCCCGGCGGATTTGTCCTACTCA
GGAGAGCGTTCACCGACAAACAACAGATAAAACGAAAGGCCCAGTCTTCCGACTGAGCCTTTCGTTTTAT
TTGATGCCTGGCAGTTCCCTACTCTCGCGTTAACGCTAGCATGGATGTTTTCCCAGTCACGACGTTGTAA
AACGACGGCCAGTCTTAAGCTCGGGCCC
Features (pLannotate 1.2.2; 11 found; start..end, strand, type, name):
      1..100     +  protein_bind   attL1: mutant version of attL; recombination site for the Gateway® LR reaction LR Clonase™
    112..132     +  RBS            RBS: efficient ribosome binding site from bacteriophage T7 gene 10 (Olins and Rangwala, 1989)
    166..852     +  CDS            Y3845_ORYSJ: Experimental evidence at transcript level: Swiss-Prot protein existence level 2. From Oryza sativa subsp. japonica (Rice).
    875..974     -  protein_bind   attL2: mutant version of attL; recombination site for the Gateway® LR reaction LR Clonase™
    992..1010    -  promoter       T7 promoter: promoter for bacteriophage T7 RNA polymerase
   1144..1953    +  CDS            KanR: aminoglycoside phosphotransferase; aph(3')-Ia; confers resistance to kanamycin in bacteria or G418 (Geneticin®) in eukaryotes
   2100..2688    +  rep_origin     ori: high-copy-number ColE1/pMB1/pBR322/pUC origin of replication
   2871..2963    +  CDS            lacI (fragment): lac repressor; lacI; The lac repressor binds to the lac operator to inhibit transcription in E. coli. This inhibition can be relieved by adding lactose or isopropyl-β-D-thiogalactopyranoside (IPTG).
   3018..3045    -  terminator     rrnB T2 terminator: transcription terminator T2 from the E. coli rrnB gene
   3177..3220    +  terminator     rrnB T1 terminator: Escherichia coli rrnB; transcription terminator T1 from the E. coli rrnB gene
   3267..3303    -  CDS            lacZα (fragment): LacZα fragment of β-galactosidase; lacZ fragment
