[The description below was written by a language model from this plasmid's Addgene catalogue record and pLannotate feature annotations shown in this document.]
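Description:
pUT1400-HQ858732 is a Gateway entry clone built on the Invitrogen pENTR/SD backbone. It carries the coding sequence of a maize (Zea mays) transcription factor of the ABI3/VP1 family and belongs to the Maize TFome collection of transcription factor open reading frames. The plasmid is about 3.3 kb and is propagated in E. coli. Selection is by kanamycin through an aph(3')-Ia (KanR) gene, and replication is from a ColE1/pUC-type origin. The catalogue lists the plasmid as low copy, whereas the annotation software classes this origin as high-copy, so the two sources differ on that point.

The 717 bp insert was PCR-amplified from a full-length cDNA clone and retains its native stop codon, so it suits native or N-terminally tagged expression but not C-terminal fusions. It lies between attL1 and attL2 sites, which allow LR Clonase-mediated transfer into any attR-containing destination vector. A bacteriophage T7 gene 10 ribosome binding site sits just upstream of the ORF, the "SD" feature of this backbone, and can support translation in bacteria once the cassette is moved behind a suitable prokaryotic promoter. The automated annotation labels the ORF by similarity to a rice protein, which reflects homology rather than origin, since the record gives the source as maize.

The rrnB T1 and T2 terminators upstream of attL1 shield the cloning region from read-through transcription. A T7 promoter lies beyond attL2, pointing back toward the insert. The short lacI and lacZα fragments annotated in the backbone appear to be non-functional remnants. The entry clone itself has no plant or eukaryotic promoter, so it serves as a sequence-verified source for shuttling this ORF into expression vectors for functional genomics.
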