Addgene plasmid #27782: pUT1400-HQ858732
Depositing lab: John Gray & Erich Grotewold. Depositing organization: University of Toledo. Publication: The Maize TFome--development of a transcription factor open reading frame collection for functional genomics. Burdo B, Gray J, Goetting-Minesky MP, Wittler B, Hunt M, Li T, Velliquette D, Thomas J, Gentzel I, dos Santos Brito M, Mejia-Guerra MK, Connolly LN, Qaisi D, Li W, Casas MI, Doseff AI, Grotewold E. Plant J. 2014 Oct;80(2):356-66. doi: 10.1111/tpj.12623. Epub 2014 Aug 26. PubMed 25053252.
Backbone
  Vector backbone: pENTR/SD
  Backbone manufacturer: Invitrogen
  Backbone size w/o insert (bp): 2601
  Vector type: Entry vector
Growth in bacteria
  Bacterial resistance: Kanamycin, 50 μg/mL
  Growth temperature: 37°C
  Growth strain: DH5alpha
  Growth instructions: E. coli TOP10
  Copy number: Low Copy
Gene/Insert
  Gene/Insert name: ABIVP1 transcription factor from DY687788
  Species: Zea mays
  Insert size (bp): 717
  GenBank ID: HQ858732
  Cloning method: Restriction Enzyme
  Sequencing primers: 5′ M13 For; 3′ M13 Rev
Terms and licenses: Academic/Nonprofit Terms; Industry Terms: Not Available to Industry
Depositor comments: This CDS was amplified using PCR from a full length cDNA template from the Maize Full-length cDNA Project (www.maizecdna.org) and the PCR product included the stop codon. The PCR product was cloned into a Gateway pENTR/SD vector. Further information on this gene may be obtained at www.grassius.org using the GenBank number. (The second half of the plasmid name is the GenBank Number for the sequence of the insert)
How to cite: pUT1400-HQ858732 was a gift from John Gray & Erich Grotewold (Addgene plasmid # 27782 ; http://n2t.net/addgene:27782 ; RRID:Addgene_27782)
