>Addgene plasmid #27782 | pUT1400-HQ858732 | addgene partial sequence | sequence record 34104 | 27782 with M13pUC-fwd
TGATTTTATTTTGACTGATAGTGACCTGTTCGTTGCAACAAATTGATGAGCAATGCTTTTTTATAATGCC
AACTTTGTACAAAAAAGCAGGCTCCGCGGCCGCCTTGTTTAACTTTAAGAAGGAGCCCTTCACCATGGAG
GCGGCAGTCGCGGAGACGCAGGGGATGTCGCCGTACGAGGCGGCGCGGGAGCGGAACCTGCAGGAGAACA
AGCGAAAGATGGAAGCCCTCAACCTGCGCCACCTCTCCGCCGTCATCAAGGAGGCCCCCAAGACCCCTTC
CCCCATGAAACCGAAGAGGCGCAGGATCATCGAGGACGCGGTCGTGGTTCCCTCGCCTCCCAGGAGGTCC
CGCCGGCTTGCCAATGTCCCTGAGGTCAAGTACGCAGAGATAGCACCACACCGTGCAGATAGAATGACAA
GGCCTCCTAGAAGACCAGCTGACCTCATCTACTTGGCAAGACGCGGATCAATTTCCATGAAAGCTAGGCT
GGAGGCAACAAGGAAGGCTGAGGAGCTAGAATCACAACTCGATCCTGAAATCCCATCCTTCGTGAAGGCG
ATGTTGCATTCGCATGTGGTTCGAGGCTTTTGGCTGGGTCTCCCGAGCCATTTCTGTGACACTTACATGC
CGAAGCAAGACGCCACTATCACCTTGGTGGATGAGAAGGATGAA
